Addgene plasmid #141961: TFORF2189
Purpose: Lentiviral vector for overexpressing transcription factor ORFs with unique 24-bp barcodes. Barcodes facilitate identification of transcription factors in pooled screens.
Depositing lab: Feng Zhang. Depositing organization: Broad Institute. Publication: A transcription factor atlas of directed differentiation. Joung J, Ma S, Tay T, Geiger-Schuller KR, Kirchgatterer PC, Verdine VK, Guo B, Arias-Garcia MA, Allen WE, Singh A, Kuksenko O, Abudayyeh OO, Gootenberg JS, Fu Z, Macrae RK, Buenrostro JD, Regev A, Zhang F. Cell. 2023 Jan 5;186(1):209-229.e26. doi: 10.1016/j.cell.2022.11.026. PubMed 36608654.
Backbone
  Vector backbone: pLX_TRC317
  Backbone manufacturer: Broad Institute Genetic Perturbation Platform
  Backbone size w/o insert (bp): 8264
  Vector type: Mammalian Expression, Lentiviral
  Selectable markers: Puromycin
Growth in bacteria
  Bacterial resistance: Ampicillin, 100 μg/mL
  Growth temperature: 37°C
  Growth strain: NEB Stable
  Copy number: High Copy
Gene/Insert
  Gene/Insert name: ZNF410
  Species: H. sapiens (human)
  Insert size (bp): 1652
  Entrez Gene: ZNF410 (a.k.a. APA-1, APA1)
  Promoter: EF1a
  Cloning method: Unknown
  Sequencing primers: 5′ GGGTGGAGACTGAAGTTAGGCCAG; 3′ CACATAGCGTAAAAGGAGCAACATAG
Terms and licenses: Academic/Nonprofit Terms; Industry Terms: Not Available to Industry
Depositor comments: NM_001242924,ENST00000442160,ENST00000615736 . The transcription factor ORF portion of this plasmid was synthesized by Genewiz. Please test multiple small colonies in case of plasmid recombination. To make this collection available in a timely manner, a portion of this collection was not fully sequenced by Addgene. If an Addgene verified full plasmid sequence is not available, please contact us prior to placing an order to request the full sequence.
How to cite: TFORF2189 was a gift from Feng Zhang (Addgene plasmid # 141961 ; http://n2t.net/addgene:141961 ; RRID:Addgene_141961)
