[The description below was written by a language model from this plasmid's Addgene catalogue record and pLannotate feature annotations shown in this document.]
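Description:
TFORF2189 is a third-generation, self-inactivating lentiviral expression plasmid built on the pLX_TRC317 backbone, carrying the human transcription factor ZNF410 (also known as APA-1) as an overexpression ORF. It belongs to a large barcoded transcription-factor ORF collection in which each construct carries a unique 24-bp barcode, so that individual factors can be identified by sequencing in pooled screens. In bacteria it is maintained through a high-copy ColE1/pUC-type origin and selected with ampicillin via β-lactamase. An f1 origin and remnants of a lac/lacZα cloning region flanked by T7 and T3 promoters are also present in the backbone. The depositor notes that the plasmid can recombine, which is common for LTR-containing vectors.

The viral genome is transcribed from an RSV promoter fused to a truncated HIV-1 5' LTR, followed by the Ψ packaging signal, a gag fragment, the Rev response element and a cPPT/CTS, and it ends in a ΔU3 3' LTR with a downstream SV40 polyadenylation signal. Within the provirus, an SV40 early promoter/origin drives puromycin N-acetyltransferase for selecting transduced mammalian cells, and a separate EF-1α promoter drives the ZNF410 coding sequence. A WPRE downstream of the ORF enhances transcript stability and expression. The short "C9orf85" and "U6 promoter" fragments annotated between the ORF and the WPRE are probably spurious matches in the linker region. The barcode is not annotated in the feature table, so its position is not stated by the record. The construct is used to make lentivirus for stable ZNF410 overexpression, for example in directed-differentiation screens.
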