Features (pLannotate 1.2.2; 32 found; start..end, strand, type, name):
      5..231     +  promoter       RSV promoter: Rous sarcoma virus enhancer/promoter
    232..412     +  LTR            5' LTR (truncated): truncated 5' long terminal repeat (LTR) from HIV-1
    459..584     +  misc_feature   HIV-1 Ψ: packaging signal of human immunodeficiency virus type 1
    568..931     +  CDS            HIV-1 gag (fragment): gag protein from human immunodeficiency virus 1; gag
   1077..1310    +  misc_feature   RRE: The Rev response element (RRE) of HIV-1 allows for Rev-dependent mRNA export from the nucleus to the cytoplasm.
   1687..1713    +  CDS            Rev (fragment): human immunodeficiency virus 1 (HIV-1) Rev protein; rev; enhances nuclear export of unspliced and incompletely spliced viral mRNAs
   1720..1743    +  promoter       SV40 promoter (fragment): SV40 early promoter
   1744..1815    +  promoter       SV40 promoter (fragment): SV40 enhancer and early promoter
   1839..1974    +  rep_origin     SV40 ori: SV40 origin of replication
   2020..2616    +  CDS            PuroR (fragment): puromycin N-acetyltransferase; pac from Streptomyces; confers resistance to puromycin
   2665..2782    +  misc_feature   cPPT/CTS: central polypurine tract and central termination sequence of HIV-1
   2847..2913    +  CDS            small t antigen (fragment): SV40 (simian virus 40) small t antigen
   2920..4098    +  promoter       EF-1α promoter: strong constitutive promoter for human elongation factor EF-1α
   4115..5569    +  CDS            ZNF410: ZN410_HUMAN - Also known as APA1. Experimental evidence at protein level: Swiss-Prot protein existence level 1. Transcription factor that activates transcription of matrix- remodeling genes such as MMP1 during fibroblast senescence. From Homo sapiens (Human).
   5564..5662    +  CDS            C9orf85 (fragment): CI085_HUMAN - Experimental evidence at protein level: Swiss-Prot protein existence level 1. From Homo sapiens (Human).
   5678..5731    +  promoter       U6 promoter (fragment): RNA polymerase III promoter for human U6 snRNA
   5773..6361    +  misc_feature   WPRE: woodchuck hepatitis virus posttranscriptional regulatory element
   6412..6431    +  misc_feature   cPPT/CTS (fragment): central polypurine tract and central termination sequence of HIV-1
   6433..6666    +  LTR            3' LTR (ΔU3): self-inactivating 3' long terminal repeat (LTR) from HIV-1
   6744..6865    +  polyA_signal   SV40 poly(A) signal: SV40 polyadenylation signal
   6905..7040    +  rep_origin     SV40 ori: SV40 origin of replication
   7061..7079    -  promoter       T7 promoter: promoter for bacteriophage T7 RNA polymerase
   7087..7242    +  CDS            lacZα (fragment): LacZα fragment of β-galactosidase; lacZ fragment
   7247..7675    +  rep_origin     f1 ori (sequence partly withheld): f1 bacteriophage origin of replication; arrow indicates direction of (+) strand synthesis
   7728..7832    +  promoter       AmpR promoter: bla
   7833..8693    +  CDS            AmpR: β-lactamase; bla; confers resistance to ampicillin, carbenicillin, and related antibiotics
   8864..9452    +  rep_origin     ori: high-copy-number ColE1/pMB1/pBR322/pUC origin of replication
   9635..9727    +  CDS            lacI (fragment): lac repressor; lacI; The lac repressor binds to the lac operator to inhibit transcription in E. coli. This inhibition can be relieved by adding lactose or isopropyl-β-D-thiogalactopyranoside (IPTG).
   9740..9761    +  protein_bind   CAP binding site: CAP binding activates transcription in the presence of cAMP. E. coli catabolite activator protein
   9776..9806    +  promoter       lac promoter: promoter for the E. coli lac operon
   9814..9830    +  protein_bind   lac operator: The lac repressor binds to the lac operator to inhibit transcription in E. coli. This inhibition can be relieved by adding lactose or isopropyl-β-D-thiogalactopyranoside (IPTG). lac repressor encoded by lacI
   9875..9893    +  promoter       T3 promoter: promoter for bacteriophage T3 RNA polymerase
>Addgene plasmid #141961 | TFORF2189 | addgene full sequence | sequence record 395889 | Addgene NGS Result
TTAATGTAGTCTTATGCAATACTCTTGTAGTCTTGCAACATGGTAACGATGAGTTAGCAACATGCCTTAC
AAGGAGAGAAAAAGCACCGTGCATGCCGATTGGTGGAAGTAAGGTGGTACGATCGTGCCTTATTAGGAAG
GCAACAGACGGGTCTGACATGGATTGGACGAACCACTGAATTGCCGCATTGCAGAGATATTGTATTTAAG
TGCCTAGCTCGATACATAAACGGGTCTCTCTGGTTAGACCAGATCTGAGCCTGGGAGCTCTCTGGCTAAC
TAGGGAACCCACTGCTTAAGCCTCAATAAAGCTTGCCTTGAGTGCTTCAAGTAGTGTGTGCCCGTCTGTT
GTGTGACTCTGGTAACTAGAGATCCCTCAGACCCTTTTAGTCAGTGTGGAAAATCTCTAGCAGTGGCGCC
CGAACAGGGACTTGAAAGCGAAAGGGAAACCAGAGGAGCTCTCTCGACGCAGGACTCGGCTTGCTGAAGC
GCGCACGGCAAGAGGCGAGGGGCGGCGACTGGTGAGTACGCCAAAAATTTTGACTAGCGGAGGCTAGAAG
GAGAGAGATGGGTGCGAGAGCGTCAGTATTAAGCGGGGGAGAATTAGATCGCGATGGGAAAAAATTCGGT
TAAGGCCAGGGGGAAAGAAAAAATATAAATTAAAACATATAGTATGGGCAAGCAGGGAGCTAGAACGATT
CGCAGTTAATCCTGGCCTGTTAGAAACATCAGAAGGCTGTAGACAAATACTGGGACAGCTACAACCATCC
CTTCAGACAGGATCAGAAGAACTTAGATCATTATATAATACAGTAGCAACCCTCTATTGTGTGCATCAAA
GGATAGAGATAAAAGACACCAAGGAAGCTTTAGACAAGATAGAGGAAGAGCAAAACAAAAGTAAGACCAC
CGCACAGCAAGCGGCCGCTGATCTTCAGACCTGGAGGAGGAGATATGAGGGACAATTGGAGAAGTGAATT
ATATAAATATAAAGTAGTAAAAATTGAACCATTAGGAGTAGCACCCACCAAGGCAAAGAGAAGAGTGGTG
CAGAGAGAAAAAAGAGCAGTGGGAATAGGAGCTTTGTTCCTTGGGTTCTTGGGAGCAGCAGGAAGCACTA
TGGGCGCAGCGTCAATGACGCTGACGGTACAGGCCAGACAATTATTGTCTGGTATAGTGCAGCAGCAGAA
CAATTTGCTGAGGGCTATTGAGGCGCAACAGCATCTGTTGCAACTCACAGTCTGGGGCATCAAGCAGCTC
CAGGCAAGAATCCTGGCTGTGGAAAGATACCTAAAGGATCAACAGCTCCTGGGGATTTGGGGTTGCTCTG
GAAAACTCATTTGCACCACTGCTGTGCCTTGGAATGCTAGTTGGAGTAATAAATCTCTGGAACAGATTTG
GAATCACACGACCTGGATGGAGTGGGACAGAGAAATTAACAATTACACAAGCTTAATACACTCCTTAATT
GAAGAATCGCAAAACCAGCAAGAAAAGAATGAACAAGAATTATTGGAATTAGATAAATGGGCAAGTTTGT
GGAATTGGTTTAACATAACAAATTGGCTGTGGTATATAAAATTATTCATAATGATAGTAGGAGGCTTGGT
AGGTTTAAGAATAGTTTTTGCTGTACTTTCTATAGTGAATAGAGTTAGGCAGGGATATTCACCATTATCG
TTTCAGACCCACCTCCCAACCCCGAGGGGACCCATGCATTGCATCTCAATTAGTCAGCAACCAGGTGTGG
AAAGTCCCCAGGCTCCCCAGCAGGCAGAAGTATGCAAAGCATGCGTCTCAATTAGTCAGCAACCATAGTC
CCGCCCCTAACTCCGCCCATCCCGCCCCTAACTCCGCCCAGTTCCGCCCATTCTCCGCCCCATGGCTGAC
TAATTTTTTTTATTTATGCAGAGGCCGAGGCCGCCTCGGCCTCTGAGCTATTCCAGAAGTAGTGAGGAGG
CTTTTTTGGAGGCCTAGGCTTTTGCAAAAAGCTTTCTAGAGGTACCACCGGAGCTTACCATGACCGAGTA
CAAGCCCACGGTGCGCCTCGCCACCCGCGACGACGTCCCCAGGGCCGTACGCACCCTCGCCGCCGCGTTC
GCCGACTACCCCGCCACGCGCCACACCGTCGATCCGGACCGCCACATCGAGCGGGTCACCGAGCTGCAAG
AACTCTTCCTCACGCGCGTCGGGCTCGACATCGGCAAGGTGTGGGTCGCGGACGACGGCGCCGCCGTGGC
GGTCTGGACCACGCCGGAGAGCGTCGAAGCGGGGGCGGTGTTCGCCGAGATCGGCCCGCGCATGGCCGAG
TTGAGCGGTTCCCGGCTGGCCGCGCAGCAACAGATGGAAGGCCTCCTGGCGCCGCACCGGCCCAAGGAGC
CCGCGTGGTTCCTGGCCACCGTCGGCGTCTCGCCCGACCACCAGGGCAAGGGTCTGGGCAGCGCCGTCGT
GCTCCCCGGAGTGGAGGCGGCCGAGCGCGCCGGGGTGCCCGCCTTCCTGGAGACCTCCGCGCCCCGCAAC
CTCCCCTTCTACGAGCGGCTCGGCTTCACCGTCACCGCCGACGTCGAGGTGCCCGAAGGACCGCGCACCT
GGTGCATGACCCGCAAGCCCGGTGCCAGTTAACGAATTCTAGATCTTGAGACAAATGGCAGTATTCATCC
ACAATTTTAAAAGAAAAGGGGGGATTGGGGGGTACAGTGCAGGGGAAAGAATAGTAGACATAATAGCAAC
AGACATACAAACTAAAGAATTACAAAAACAAATTACAAAAATTCAAAATTTTCGGGTTTATTACAGGGAC
AGCAGAGATCCACTTTGGCGCCGGCTCGAGGCCTGCAGGTGCAAAGATGGATAAAGTTTTAAACAGAGAG
GAATCTTTGCAGCTAATGGACCTTCTAGGTCTTGAAAGGAGTGGGAATTGGCTCCGGTGCCCGTCAGTGG
GCAGAGCGCACATCGCCCACAGTCCCCGAGAAGTTGGGGGGAGGGGTCGGCAATTGAACCGGTGCCTAGA
GAAGGTGGCGCGGGGTAAACTGGGAAAGTGATGTCGTGTACTGGCTCCGCCTTTTTCCCGAGGGTGGGGG
AGAACCGTATATAAGTGCAGTAGTCGCCGTGAACGTTCTTTTTCGCAACGGGTTTGCCGCCAGAACACAG
GTAAGTGCCGTGTGTGGTTCCCGCGGGCCTGGCCTCTTTACGGGTTATGGCCCTTGCGTGCCTTGAATTA
CTTCCACCTGGCTGCAGTACGTGATTCTTGATCCCGAGCTTCGGGTTGGAAGTGGGTGGGAGAGTTCGAG
GCCTTGCGCTTAAGGAGCCCCTTCGCCTCGTGCTTGAGTTGAGGCCTGGCCTGGGCGCTGGGGCCGCCGC
GTGCGAATCTGGTGGCACCTTCGCGCCTGTCTCGCTGCTTTCGATAAGTCTCTAGCCATTTAAAATTTTT
GATGACCTGCTGCGACGCTTTTTTTCTGGCAAGATAGTCTTGTAAATGCGGGCCAAGATCTGCACACTGG
TATTTCGGTTTTTGGGGCCGCGGGCGGCGACGGGGCCCGTGCGTCCCAGCGCACATGTTCGGCGAGGCGG
GGCCTGCGAGCGCGGCCACCGAGAATCGGACGGGGGTAGTCTCAAGCTGGCCGGCCTGCTCTGGTGCCTG
GCCTCGCGCCGCCGTGTATCGCCCCGCCCTGGGCGGCAAGGCTGGCCCGGTCGGCACCAGTTGCGTGAGC
GGAAAGATGGCCGCTTCCCGGCCCTGCTGCAGGGAGCTCAAAATGGAGGACGCGGCGCTCGGGAGAGCGG
GCGGGTGAGTCACCCACACAAAGGAAAAGGGCCTTTCCGTCCTCAGCCGTCGCTTCATGTGACTCCACGG
AGTACCGGGCGCCGTCCAGGCACCTCGATTAGTTCTCGAGCTTTTGGAGTACGTCGTCTTTAGGTTGGGG
GGAGGGGTTTTATGCGATGGAGTTTCCCCACACTGAGTGGGTGGAGACTGAAGTTAGGCCAGCTTGGCAC
TTGATGTAATTCTCCTTGGAATTTGCCCTTTTTGAGTTTGGATCTTGGTTCATTCTCAAGCCTCAGACAG
TGGTTCAAAGTTTTTTTCTTCCATTTCAGGTGTCGTGAGGCTAGCACCGCCACCATGTTATCAGATGAGT
TAGAATCCAAACCAGAGCTCCTGGTACAGTTTGTTCAGAATACGTCCATCCCATTGGGACAGGGGCTTGT
AGAATCAGAAGCTAAAGATATTACTTGCTTGTCCCTCCTTCCCGTGACTGAAGCCTCAGAATGCAGTCGG
CTAATGTTACCAGAACCTGTTCCATGGAGAGAAGAGGATGGAAAGTCAGGCTGCAGTGACTTGAATGATA
CTACAAATCATTCTAACTCCTCCAAGGAGGTCCCTTCCTCAGCTGTTTTGAGAAGCCTTCGGGTGAATGT
GGGTCCAGACGGAGAGGAGACGAGAGCTCAGACTGTACAGAAATCCCCGGAGTTTTTGTCCACTTCAGAG
TCTTCTAGCTTGTTGCAAGATCTACAGCCAAGTGATAGCACTTCTTTTATTCTTCTTAACCTAACAAGAG
CAGGTCTGGGCTCTTCAGCTGAGCACTTAGTGTTTGTACAGGATGAGGCAGAAGATTCAGGGAATGATTT
CCTCTCCAGTGAGAGCACAGACAGTAGCATTCCATGGTTCCTCCGGGTTCAGGAGTTGGCCCATGACAGT
TTGATTGCTGCTACTCGTGCACAACTGGCAAAGAATGCAAAAACCAGCAGCAATGGAGAAAATGTCCACC
TTGGTTCTGGTGATGGGCAGTCAAAAGATTCTGGGCCCCTTCCTCAAGTGGAAAAGAAGCTCAAGTGTAC
AGTTGAAGGTTGTGACCGGACATTTGTATGGCCAGCTCACTTTAAATACCACCTCAAGACTCATCGAAAT
GACCGCTCCTTCATCTGTCCTGCAGAAGGTTGTGGGAAAAGCTTCTATGTGCTGCAGAGGCTGAAGGTGC
ACATGAGGACCCACAATGGAGAGAAGCCCTTTATGTGCCATGAGTCTGGCTGTGGTAAGCAGTTTACTAC
AGCTGGAAACCTGAAGAACCACCGGCGCATCCACACAGGAGAGAAACCTTTCCTTTGTGAAGCCCAAGGA
TGTGGCCGTTCCTTTGCTGAGTATTCTAGCCTCCGAAAACATCTGGTGGTTCACTCAGGAGAGAAGCCTC
ATCAGTGCCAAGTCTGTGGGAAGACCTTCTCTCAGAGTGGAAGCAGGAATGTGCATATGAGAAAGCATCA
CCTGCAGCTGGGAGCAGCTGGGAGTCAAGAGCAGGAGCAAACTGCTGAGCCACTAATGGGCAGTAGTTTG
CTTGAAGAGGCTTCAGTACCCAGTAAAAACCTGGTGTCTATGAATTCCCAGCCCAGCCTTGGTGGAGAGT
CCTTGAACCTACCAAATACCAATTCTATCCTGGGAGTTGATGATGAGGTGCTTGCTGAAGGATCCCCACG
TTCCCTGTCTTCAGTGCCTGATGTGACACATCACCTGGTGACCATGCAGTCAGGGAGGCAATCATATGAA
GTTTCTGTCTTAACTGCAGTAAATCCACAAGAGAGTCTCGCTCCGTTGCCCAGGCTGGAGTGCAGTGGTG
CGTTCTCGGCTCACTGCAACCTCTGCCTCCCAGGTTCAAGCGATTCTCCTGCCTCAGCCTCCTAGTAATG
AACTAGTCCGTAACTTGAAAGTATTTCGATTTCTTGGCTTTATATATCTTGTGGAAAGGACGATAGAGGA
TCCTTAAATCTCTCTGGACGCGTTAAGTCGACAATCAACCTCTGGATTACAAAATTTGTGAAAGATTGAC
TGGTATTCTTAACTATGTTGCTCCTTTTACGCTATGTGGATACGCTGCTTTAATGCCTTTGTATCATGCT
ATTGCTTCCCGTATGGCTTTCATTTTCTCCTCCTTGTATAAATCCTGGTTGCTGTCTCTTTATGAGGAGT
TGTGGCCCGTTGTCAGGCAACGTGGCGTGGTGTGCACTGTGTTTGCTGACGCAACCCCCACTGGTTGGGG
CATTGCCACCACCTGTCAGCTCCTTTCCGGGACTTTCGCTTTCCCCCTCCCTATTGCCACGGCGGAACTC
ATCGCCGCCTGCCTTGCCCGCTGCTGGACAGGGGCTCGGCTGTTGGGCACTGACAATTCCGTGGTGTTGT
CGGGGAAATCATCGTCCTTTCCTTGGCTGCTCGCCTGTGTTGCCACCTGGATTCTGCGCGGGACGTCCTT
CTGCTACGTCCCTTCGGCCCTCAATCCAGCGGACCTTCCTTCCCGCGGCCTGCTGCCGGCTCTGCGGCCT
CTTCCGCGTCTTCGCCTTCGCCCTCAGACGAGTCGGATCTCCCTTTGGGCCGCCTCCCCGCGTCGACTTT
AAGACCAATGACTTACAAGGCAGCTGTAGATCTTAGCCACTTTTTAAAAGAAAAGGGGGGACTGGAAGGG
CTAATTCACTCCCAACGAAGACAAGATCTGCTTTTTGCTTGTACTGGGTCTCTCTGGTTAGACCAGATCT
GAGCCTGGGAGCTCTCTGGCTAACTAGGGAACCCACTGCTTAAGCCTCAATAAAGCTTGCCTTGAGTGCT
TCAAGTAGTGTGTGCCCGTCTGTTGTGTGACTCTGGTAACTAGAGATCCCTCAGACCCTTTTAGTCAGTG
TGGAAAATCTCTAGCAGTACGTATAGTAGTTCATGTCATCTTATTATTCAGTATTTATAACTTGCAAAGA
AATGAATATCAGAGAGTGAGAGGAACTTGTTTATTGCAGCTTATAATGGTTACAAATAAAGCAATAGCAT
CACAAATTTCACAAATAAAGCATTTTTTTCACTGCATTCTAGTTGTGGTTTGTCCAAACTCATCAATGTA
TCTTATCATGTCTGGCTCTAGCTATCCCGCCCCTAACTCCGCCCATCCCGCCCCTAACTCCGCCCAGTTC
CGCCCATTCTCCGCCCCATGGCTGACTAATTTTTTTTATTTATGCAGAGGCCGAGGCCGCCTCGGCCTCT
GAGCTATTCCAGAAGTAGTGAGGAGGCTTTTTTGGAGGCCTAGGGACGTACCCAATTCGCCCTATAGTGA
GTCGTATTACGCGCGCTCACTGGCCGTCGTTTTACAACGTCGTGACTGGGAAAACCCTGGCGTTACCCAA
CTTAATCGCCTTGCAGCACATCCCCCTTTCGCCAGCTGGCGTAATAGCGAAGAGGCCCGCACCGATCGCC
CTTCCCAACAGTTGCGCAGCCTGAATGGCGAATGGG
[124 nt withheld, positions 7247-7370]
C
[91 nt withheld, positions 7372-7462]
A
[49 nt withheld, positions 7464-7512]
CCTTTGACGTTGGAGTCCACGTTCTTT
[37 nt withheld, positions 7540-7576]
ACCCTATCTCGGTCTATTCTTTTGATTTATAAGGGATTTTGCCGATTTCGGCCTATTGGTTAAAAAATGA
GCTGATTTAACAAAAATTTAACGCGAATTTTAACAAAATATTAACGCTTACAATTTAGGTGGCACTTTTC
GGGGAAATGTGCGCGGAACCCCTATTTGTTTATTTTTCTAAATACATTCAAATATGTATCCGCTCATGAG
ACAATAACCCTGATAAATGCTTCAATAATATTGAAAAAGGAAGAGTATGAGTATTCAACATTTCCGTGTC
GCCCTTATTCCCTTTTTTGCGGCATTTTGCCTTCCTGTTTTTGCTCACCCAGAAACGCTGGTGAAAGTAA
AAGATGCTGAAGATCAGTTGGGTGCACGAGTGGGTTACATCGAACTGGATCTCAACAGCGGTAAGATCCT
TGAGAGTTTTCGCCCCGAAGAACGTTTTCCAATGATGAGCACTTTTAAAGTTCTGCTATGTGGCGCGGTA
TTATCCCGTATTGACGCCGGGCAAGAGCAACTCGGTCGCCGCATACACTATTCTCAGAATGACTTGGTTG
AGTACTCACCAGTCACAGAAAAGCATCTTACGGATGGCATGACAGTAAGAGAATTATGCAGTGCTGCCAT
AACCATGAGTGATAACACTGCGGCCAACTTACTTCTGACAACGATCGGAGGACCGAAGGAGCTAACCGCT
TTTTTGCACAACATGGGGGATCATGTAACTCGCCTTGATCGTTGGGAACCGGAGCTGAATGAAGCCATAC
CAAACGACGAGCGTGACACCACGATGCCTGTAGCAATGGCAACAACGTTGCGCAAACTATTAACTGGCGA
ACTACTTACTCTAGCTTCCCGGCAACAATTAATAGACTGGATGGAGGCGGATAAAGTTGCAGGACCACTT
CTGCGCTCGGCCCTTCCGGCTGGCTGGTTTATTGCTGATAAATCTGGAGCCGGTGAGCGTGGGTCTCGCG
GTATCATTGCAGCACTGGGGCCAGATGGTAAGCCCTCCCGTATCGTAGTTATCTACACGACGGGGAGTCA
GGCAACTATGGATGAACGAAATAGACAGATCGCTGAGATAGGTGCCTCACTGATTAAGCATTGGTAACTG
TCAGACCAAGTTTACTCATATATACTTTAGATTGATTTAAAACTTCATTTTTAATTTAAAAGGATCTAGG
TGAAGATCCTTTTTGATAATCTCATGACCAAAATCCCTTAACGTGAGTTTTCGTTCCACTGAGCGTCAGA
CCCCGTAGAAAAGATCAAAGGATCTTCTTGAGATCCTTTTTTTCTGCGCGTAATCTGCTGCTTGCAAACA
AAAAAACCACCGCTACCAGCGGTGGTTTGTTTGCCGGATCAAGAGCTACCAACTCTTTTTCCGAAGGTAA
CTGGCTTCAGCAGAGCGCAGATACCAAATACTGTTCTTCTAGTGTAGCCGTAGTTAGGCCACCACTTCAA
GAACTCTGTAGCACCGCCTACATACCTCGCTCTGCTAATCCTGTTACCAGTGGCTGCTGCCAGTGGCGAT
AAGTCGTGTCTTACCGGGTTGGACTCAAGACGATAGTTACCGGATAAGGCGCAGCGGTCGGGCTGAACGG
GGGGTTCGTGCACACAGCCCAGCTTGGAGCGAACGACCTACACCGAACTGAGATACCTACAGCGTGAGCT
ATGAGAAAGCGCCACGCTTCCCGAAGGGAGAAAGGCGGACAGGTATCCGGTAAGCGGCAGGGTCGGAACA
GGAGAGCGCACGAGGGAGCTTCCAGGGGGAAACGCCTGGTATCTTTATAGTCCTGTCGGGTTTCGCCACC
TCTGACTTGAGCGTCGATTTTTGTGATGCTCGTCAGGGGGGCGGAGCCTATGGAAAAACGCCAGCAACGC
GGCCTTTTTACGGTTCCTGGCCTTTTGCTGGCCTTTTGCTCACATGTTCTTTCCTGCGTTATCCCCTGAT
TCTGTGGATAACCGTATTACCGCCTTTGAGTGAGCTGATACCGCTCGCCGCAGCCGAACGACCGAGCGCA
GCGAGTCAGTGAGCGAGGAAGCGGAAGAGCGCCCAATACGCAAACCGCCTCTCCCCGCGCGTTGGCCGAT
TCATTAATGCAGCTGGCACGACAGGTTTCCCGACTGGAAAGCGGGCAGTGAGCGCAACGCAATTAATGTG
AGTTAGCTCACTCATTAGGCACCCCAGGCTTTACACTTTATGCTTCCGGCTCGTATGTTGTGTGGAATTG
TGAGCGGATAACAATTTCACACAGGAAACAGCTATGACCATGATTACGCCAAGCGCGCAATTAACCCTCA
CTAAAGGGAACAAAAGCTGGAGCTGCAAGC
