>Addgene plasmid #141961 | TFORF2189 | depositor partial sequence | sequence record 278020 | Insert
ACCGCCACCATGTTATCAGATGAGTTAGAATCCAAACCAGAGCTCCTGGTACAGTTTGTTCAGAATACGT
CCATCCCATTGGGACAGGGGCTTGTAGAATCAGAAGCTAAAGATATTACTTGCTTGTCCCTCCTTCCCGT
GACTGAAGCCTCAGAATGCAGTCGGCTAATGTTACCAGAACCTGTTCCATGGAGAGAAGAGGATGGAAAG
TCAGGCTGCAGTGACTTGAATGATACTACAAATCATTCTAACTCCTCCAAGGAGGTCCCTTCCTCAGCTG
TTTTGAGAAGCCTTCGGGTGAATGTGGGTCCAGACGGAGAGGAGACGAGAGCTCAGACTGTACAGAAATC
CCCGGAGTTTTTGTCCACTTCAGAGTCTTCTAGCTTGTTGCAAGATCTACAGCCAAGTGATAGCACTTCT
TTTATTCTTCTTAACCTAACAAGAGCAGGTCTGGGCTCTTCAGCTGAGCACTTAGTGTTTGTACAGGATG
AGGCAGAAGATTCAGGGAATGATTTCCTCTCCAGTGAGAGCACAGACAGTAGCATTCCATGGTTCCTCCG
GGTTCAGGAGTTGGCCCATGACAGTTTGATTGCTGCTACTCGTGCACAACTGGCAAAGAATGCAAAAACC
AGCAGCAATGGAGAAAATGTCCACCTTGGTTCTGGTGATGGGCAGTCAAAAGATTCTGGGCCCCTTCCTC
AAGTGGAAAAGAAGCTCAAGTGTACAGTTGAAGGTTGTGACCGGACATTTGTATGGCCAGCTCACTTTAA
ATACCACCTCAAGACTCATCGAAATGACCGCTCCTTCATCTGTCCTGCAGAAGGTTGTGGGAAAAGCTTC
TATGTGCTGCAGAGGCTGAAGGTGCACATGAGGACCCACAATGGAGAGAAGCCCTTTATGTGCCATGAGT
CTGGCTGTGGTAAGCAGTTTACTACAGCTGGAAACCTGAAGAACCACCGGCGCATCCACACAGGAGAGAA
ACCTTTCCTTTGTGAAGCCCAAGGATGTGGCCGTTCCTTTGCTGAGTATTCTAGCCTCCGAAAACATCTG
GTGGTTCACTCAGGAGAGAAGCCTCATCAGTGCCAAGTCTGTGGGAAGACCTTCTCTCAGAGTGGAAGCA
GGAATGTGCATATGAGAAAGCATCACCTGCAGCTGGGAGCAGCTGGGAGTCAAGAGCAGGAGCAAACTGC
TGAGCCACTAATGGGCAGTAGTTTGCTTGAAGAGGCTTCAGTACCCAGTAAAAACCTGGTGTCTATGAAT
TCCCAGCCCAGCCTTGGTGGAGAGTCCTTGAACCTACCAAATACCAATTCTATCCTGGGAGTTGATGATG
AGGTGCTTGCTGAAGGATCCCCACGTTCCCTGTCTTCAGTGCCTGATGTGACACATCACCTGGTGACCAT
GCAGTCAGGGAGGCAATCATATGAAGTTTCTGTCTTAACTGCAGTAAATCCACAAGAGAGTCTCGCTCCG
TTGCCCAGGCTGGAGTGCAGTGGTGCGTTCTCGGCTCACTGCAACCTCTGCCTCCCAGGTTCAAGCGATT
CTCCTGCCTCAGCCTCCTAGTAATGAACTAGTCCGTAACTTGAAAGTATTTCGATTTCTTGGCTTTATAT
ATCTTGTGGAAAGGACGATAGAGGATCCTTAAATCTCTCTGG
