>Addgene plasmid #141961 | TFORF2189 | depositor partial sequence | sequence record 278021 | Barcode
TAGAGGATCCTTAAATCTCTCTGG
